>Addgene plasmid #182352 | pSEM394 - mosTI unc-119 - PUPN - NNN - tbb-2 | addgene full sequence | sequence record 361686 | Addgene NGS Result
AAAACGACGGCCAGTCATGCATAATCCGCACGCATCTGGAATAAGGAAGTGCCATTCCGCCTGACCTAAG
TGCTTTTCGAGATCGCCAAACCGGAGAACGATCAGGAGAATGATGAGTCGCCACAGGAGTCGGCAAGATA
CGTGCGTTATAGATTTGCTCCAAACTTTTTGAAACTCAAAACGGTCGGAGCAACTGTGGAATTCAAAGTA
GGAGACATCCCAATCCATCATTTCCGAATGATCGAACGTCACTTCTTCAAAGATCGCCTTCTGAAGTGTT
TTGACTTTGAATTCGGATTCTGTATTCCGAATTCACGAAACAACTGTGAACATATCTATGAGTTCCCTCA
ACTCTCTCAACAACTCAGTGAGTCATTATTCTAAAAAGTACAATTCAAAAGACTAATCTCTTTTTCAGTG
GACGACATGATCAACAATCCAAACGAGACTCGTTCTGACAGCTTCTATTTCGTCGATAACAAACTCGTCA
TGCACAACAAAGCCGACTACTCATATGATGCATAAATCTTCATTGTTGAGTTTATCTTGTTGATTTTTGA
ATAAATTATCAACTCTTTACTTTTTAATGGGTTATGAAATAAATAAACATTGAAAACTGATAAACAACGT
TCATCTCTATAACTTCGTATAGCATACATTATACGAAGTTATCTGTGTCTCTCCGTCCTATCCACTATCT
TTCATCCAGATTCCCGGTTTTCCCGAGAAAAAGTGAGAGAGAGAAGAGGCTACTGCGCGGCGACACTGGC
TGCGGACACCCTCACTCCTCTACTTGTCTCCATCGATTTTCGCTGGTTCGTCGAAGCCTCGTCGCCAACA
CAACTTCTTCTTCTTTTTCGTCCTCTTCTTTTCTGCCACACGCTTGCACAGCTTCTTCTTCTCATTTTAC
GCTGTCTACTTTTTTCGGAGGGGCCATACCCCCACACACAGCTCCTTTTATTTGGCTTCTCTTCTTCTTC
TTGTCCATATACTTCTTAAAAGTCTCGAACTTCTCTCTCTCACTCTCCATCAATTTCTTTATGGCTACCG
CTTGCGCTCTGCCGCTTCCGAAGAAAGAAGGCGTTGGCAGAGCTCTCAATTCTATTTTTTCTCGCCGTAG
GCTATCGATTTCTCAGCTTCTCTTCTCTCTTCCTCACTCCACCACCACCACTTCGGGCTTCTTCTTTTCT
TCATTTTCGTCTTCTTCTTCATCCTCTTCTTTTTTTTTCAGTTCCCCCTCACTCCTCCCCTTATATGCGC
GTGCGAGAGGGGTGCAAAAGCAGCGCGCATCCGAGAATTGAAACGAGAAAACGGAGACGCAGCAGCAGTT
CGTCCTCAGAAAAATAGCCAGTAAAAAGAGAAAAAGATAGAGATAGACCTATCGCATTTTATTTTCAAAT
TGCAATTCCTGCAATTCATGTGTGCGTGTGCCCATTTTCAATTCTTCCCGTTATTTTTCAGACCATTACC
AACGTTCTTTCTAGATCTTGAGACAATCTTCCTTCTGCTCAATCGTTCGTCGTGAAGACGGCATCGACGA
CGACGACGTAGAGGGCCGGGACTCTTCCCACTGAAACTCAATACTTTTGCATATTTCACATTCTCTTCCT
CCGTTGGTTCACCAAAAGAGAAAAGGGACCGACATGAAAAGGAAACGAAAGCTTAAAAGAGACGGAAAAT
CGATGTACTAGAGTGCTCGGAAGTAGTTGAGAGGCGCAGAGAGAGAGCTTTCATTCAGAAGACACACGAC
GTTATTCCTCGCAACGCCTTCTTCTTTTTAACAATCTTCAATACATTTTAGTGAACTTTCTTTTATTTCT
GTTTCATTTAAAAATAGTCTTAAATTTCACTATATTTAATTTTTTTCTTTTATTATCTGGAATGTTTCAG
CTTTCAACATGCCATTAAAGAGTGTGCTCCACGAGCCGGAGAGACGCAGATGGGCATGAGAAGAAGTCGA
TAAGAAAGGAGGGTGCCGTGCTCCCTCAACGTCGTCTGCTCCATCGCCGAATTTGTGCTCTTTCGTCGAG
AGAGCTCTTCACTTTGAACTGGCCAGGATCCCCGGGATTGGCCAAAGGACCCAAAGGTATGTTTCGAATG
ATACTAACATAACATAGAACATTTTCAGGAGGACCCTTGGAGGTGTACCGGTTTTCCCAGTCACGACGCG
TGGTACGAGCTCAGAAAATGAGACCAGCTAGCTAAGTTTCGAACTATCTAGATGAAGCTTTTATCCCATG
CGGTACCGGTCTCTTGAGATGCAAAATCCTTTCAAGCATTCCCTTCTTCTCTATCACTCTTCTTTCTTTT
TGTCAAAAAATTCTCTCGCTAATTTATTTGCTTTTTTAATGTTATTATTTTATGACTTTTTATAGTCACT
GAAAAGTTTGCATCTGAGTGAAGTGAATGCTATCAAAATGTGATTCTGTCTGATGTACTTTCACAATCTC
TCTTCAATTCCATTTTGAAGTGCTTTAAACCCGAAAGGTTGAGAAAAATGCGAGCGCTCAAATATTTGTA
TTGTGTTCGTTGAGTGACCCAACAAAAAGAGGAAACTTTATTGTGCCGCCAAGAAAAAAGTCTCACAGGA
AACGGAGAATCTGTGCGGCAATGTCTTATCATTTGAAACGCGCCGTATCGATGCTGACATCATGCGGCTC
CCGTGTTAGTCGAGAAGATGGGTACGGGCCTTTATTCATCCAACACTCTACGGCTTCTTCAAGAGCTAGT
AGGGCACCCTGTAGTTGGAAAGGGATTATTTCGTATGGCGAGCCCATACCGTCTTTCTTGCGGAAGCTTA
ACACGATAGGAAGTTGGATAGTTTCGAACGATGGTTCCATACGGAACGCTGTCTCAAGGATGAGTCTGAC
GGAGTGTAACTCGAAGGCTAGGTGGAGGCTCAGTGATGATAAGTCTGCGATGGTGGATGCATGTGTCATG
GTCATAGCTGTTTCCTGTGTGAAATTGTTATCCGCTCAGAGGGCACAATCCTATTCCGCGCTATCCGACA
ATCTCCAAGACATTAGGTGGAGTTCAGTTCGGCGTATGGCATATGTCGCTGGAAAGAACATGTGAGCAAA
AGGCCAGCAAAAGGCCAGGAACCGTAAAAAGGCCGCGTTGCTGGCGTTTTTCCATAGGCTCCGCCCCCCT
GACGAGCATCACAAAAATCGACGCTCAAGTCAGAGGTGGCGAAACCCGACAGGACTATAAAGATACCAGG
CGTTTCCCCCTGGAAGCTCCCTCGTGCGCTCTCCTGTTCCGACCCTGCCGCTTACCGGATACCTGTCCGC
CTTTCTCCCTTCGGGAAGCGTGGCGCTTTCTCATAGCTCACGCTGTAGGTATCTCAGTTCGGTGTAGGTC
GTTCGCTCCAAGCTGGGCTGTGTGCACGAACCCCCCGTTCAGCCCGACCGCTGCGCCTTATCCGGTAACT
ATCGTCTTGAGTCCAACCCGGTAAGACACGACTTATCGCCACTGGCAGCAGCCACTGGTAACAGGATTAG
CAGAGCGAGGTATGTAGGCGGTGCTACAGAGTTCTTGAAGTGGTGGCCTAACTACGGCTACACTAGAAGA
ACAGTATTTGGTATCTGCGCTCTGCTGAAGCCAGTTACCTTCGGAAAAAGAGTTGGTAGCTCTTGATCCG
GCAAACAAACCACCGCTGGTAGCGGTGGTTTTTTTGTTTGCAAGCAGCAGATTACGCGCAGAAAAAAAGG
ATCTCAAGAAGATCCTTTGATCTTTTCTACGGGGTCTGACGCTCTATTCAACAAAGCCGCCGTCCCGTCA
AGTCAGCGTAAATGGGTAGGGGGCTTCAAATCGTCCTCGTGATACCAATTCGGAGCCTGCTTTTTTGTAC
AAACTTGTTGATAATGGCAATTCAAGGATCTTCACCTAGATCCTTTTAAATTAAAAATGAAGTTTTAAAT
CAATCTAAAGTATATATGAGTAAACTTGGTCTGACAGTTACCAATGCTTAATCAGTGAGGCACCTATCTC
AGCGATCTGTCTATTTCGTTCATCCATAGTTGCCTGACTCCCCGTCGTGTAGATAACTACGATACGGGAG
GGCTTACCATCTGGCCCCAGTGCTGCAATGATACCGCGAGAGCCACGCTCACCGGCTCCAGATTTATCAG
CAATAAACCAGCCAGCCGGAAGGGCCGAGCGCAGAAGTGGTCCTGCAACTTTATCCGCCTCCATCCAGTC
TATTAATTGTTGCTGGGAAGCTAGAGTAAGTAGTTCGCCAGTTAATAGTTTGCGCAACGTTGTTGCCATT
GCTACAGGCATCGTGGTGTCACGCTCGTCGTTTGGTATGGCTTCATTCAGCTCCGGTTCCCAACGATCAA
GGCGAGTTACATGATCCCCCATGTTGTGCAAAAAAGCGGTTAGCTCCTTCGGTCCTCCGATCGTTGTCAG
AAGTAAGTTGGCCGCAGTGTTATCACTCATGGTTATGGCAGCACTGCATAATTCTCTTACTGTCATGCCA
TCCGTAAGATGCTTTTCTGTGACTGGTGAGTACTCAACCAAGTCATTCTGAGAATAGTGTATGCGGCGAC
CGAGTTGCTCTTGCCCGGCGTCAATACGGGATAATACCGCGCCACATAGCAGAACTTTAAAAGTGCTCAT
CATTGGAAAACGTTCTTCGGGGCGAAAACTCTCAAGGATCTTACCGCTGTTGAGATCCAGTTCGATGTAA
CCCACTCGTGCACCCAACTGATCTTCAGCATCTTTTACTTTCACCAGCGTTTCTGGGTGAGCAAAAACAG
GAAGGCAAAATGCCGCAAAAAAGGGAATAAGGGCGACACGGAAATGTTGAATACTCATACTCTTCCTTTT
TCAATATTATTGAAGCATTTATCAGGGTTATTGTCTCATGAGCGGATACATATTTGAATGTATTTAGAAA
AATAAACAAATAGGGGTTCCGCGCACATTTCCCCGAAAAGTGCCAGATACCTGAAACAAAACCCATCGTA
CGGCCAAGGAAGTCTCCAATAACTGTGATCCACCACAAGCGCCAGGGTTTTCCCAGTCACGACGTTGT
Features (pLannotate 1.2.2; 9 found; start..end, strand, type, name):
     70..522     +  CDS            unc-119 (fragment): UN119_CAEEL - Experimental evidence at protein level: Swiss-Prot protein existence level 1. Myristoyl-binding protein that acts as a cargo adapter: specifically binds the myristoyl moiety of a subset of N-terminally myristoylated proteins and is required for their localization. Plays a key role in ciliary membrane localization of proteins. Required for the establishment or function of the nervous system. From Caenorhabditis elegans.
    639..672     +  protein_bind   loxP: Cre-mediated recombination occurs in the 8-bp core sequence (GCATACAT). Cre recombinase
   2150..2168    -  CDS            lacZα (fragment): LacZα fragment of β-galactosidase; lacZ fragment
   2259..2582    +  terminator     tbb-2 terminator: tbb-2; transcription terminator for the C. elegans tubulin beta-2 gene
   3129..3717    -  rep_origin     ori: high-copy-number ColE1/pMB1/pBR322/pUC origin of replication
   3834..3858    -  protein_bind   attB1: mutant version of attB; recombination site for the Gateway® BP reaction BP Clonase™
   3958..4818    -  CDS            AmpR: β-lactamase; bla; confers resistance to ampicillin, carbenicillin, and related antibiotics
   4819..4923    -  promoter       AmpR promoter: bla
   5010..15      -  CDS            lacZα (fragment) (across the origin): LacZα fragment of β-galactosidase; lacZ fragment
