[The description below was written by a language model from this plasmid's Addgene catalogue record and pLannotate feature annotations shown in this document.]
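Description:
pSEM394 - mosTI unc-119 - PUPN - NNN - tbb-2 is an empty cloning vector for Caenorhabditis elegans transgenesis, built on the pTwist-Amp-high-copy backbone and belonging to the MosTI (modular safe-harbor transgene insertion) toolkit. In bacteria it is maintained through a high-copy ColE1/pUC-type origin and selected with ampicillin via the AmpR (β-lactamase) gene and its native promoter. The sequenced plasmid is about 5 kb.

The worm-facing part of the plasmid is an expression cassette in which a transgene is placed between the ultra-pan-neuronal (UPN) promoter, a synthetic promoter designed to drive expression broadly across the nervous system, and the tbb-2 (β-tubulin) 3' UTR/terminator. Inserts can be added through a multiple cloning site or by Golden Gate assembly with BsaI; according to the depositor, the upstream overhang serves as a consensus start context and the downstream overhang supplies the stop codon. The automated annotation does not label the UPN promoter itself, but it leaves an unannotated stretch upstream of the tbb-2 terminator where the promoter and cloning site would presumably lie.

The annotation also detects a fragment of the unc-119 coding sequence followed by a loxP site. The depositor describes the vector as using unc-119 selection for single-copy insertion at a MosTI safe-harbor site, so only a partial marker appears to be carried on the plasmid. The record does not explain how this fragment yields rescue, nor the role of the loxP site. Short lacZα fragments and an attB1-like site appear to be backbone remnants. The vector is typically used to generate single-copy, pan-neuronally expressed transgenes in worms.
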