Addgene plasmid #182352: pSEM394 - mosTI unc-119 - PUPN - NNN - tbb-2
Purpose: (Empty Backbone) Pan-neuronal expression cloning vector for mosTI(unc-119). Transgene inserted between Ultra pan neuronal (UPN) promoter and tbb-2 3'UTR. MCS or Golden Gate (BsaI: aaaa - MCS - tgag)
Depositing lab: Christian Froekjaer-Jensen. Depositing organization: King Abdullah University of Science and Technology (KAUST). Publication: Modular safe-harbor transgene insertion (MosTI) for targeted single-copy and extrachromosomal array integration in C. elegans. El Mouridi S, Alkhaldi F, Frokjaer-Jensen C. G3 (Bethesda). 2022 Jul 28. pii: 6651068. doi: 10.1093/g3journal/jkac184. PubMed 35900171.
Backbone
  Vector backbone: pTwist-Amp-high-copy
  Backbone manufacturer: Twist Biosciences
  Vector type: Worm Expression
Growth in bacteria
  Bacterial resistance: Ampicillin, 100 μg/mL
  Growth temperature: 37°C
  Growth strain: DH5alpha
  Copy number: High Copy
Terms and licenses: Academic/Nonprofit Terms; Industry Terms: Not Available to Industry
Depositor comments: www.wormbuilder.org MOdular Safe harbor Transgene Insertion (mosTI). Cloning vector for single-copy insertion using unc-119 selection. MCS/Golden Gate (BsaI) cloning vector with insertion between PUPN (ultra-pan-neuronal) and tbb-2 3' UTR. BsaI overhangs: aaaa - mcs - tgag (use the aaaa as consensus start site and tga as the stop site in the BsaI overlaps for transgenes) See Yemini et al. 2021 Cell for development and characterization of the ultra-pan-neuronal promoter. Please visit https://www.biorxiv.org/content/10.1101/2022.04.19.488726v1.full for bioRxiv preprint.
How to cite: pSEM394 - mosTI unc-119 - PUPN - NNN - tbb-2 was a gift from Christian Froekjaer-Jensen (Addgene plasmid # 182352 ; http://n2t.net/addgene:182352 ; RRID:Addgene_182352)
